>Addgene plasmid #49280 | pGGEV_+1_Linker | depositor full sequence | sequence record 72912 | Full Sequence
AAATTGTAAACGTTAATATTTTGTTAAAATTCGCGTTAAATTTTTGTTAAATCAGCTCATTTTTTAACCA
ATAGGCCGAAATCGGCAAAATCCCTTATAAATCAAAAGAATAGACCGAGATAGGGT
[37 nt withheld, positions 127-163]
AAAGAACGTGGACTCCAACGTCAAAGG
[49 nt withheld, positions 191-239]
T
[91 nt withheld, positions 241-331]
G
[124 nt withheld, positions 333-456]
CCCATTCGCCATTCAGGCTACGCAACTGTTGGGAAGGGCGATCGGTGCGGGCCTCTTCGCTATTACGCCA
GGGCGCCTCCCCCATTGACGTCAATTACGGTAAATGGCCCGCCTGGCTCAATGCCCATTGACGTCAATAG
GACCACCCACCATTGACGTCAATGGGATGGCTCATTGCCCATTCATATCCGTTCTCACGCCCCCTATTGA
CGTCAATGACGGTAAATGGCCCACTTGGCAGTACATCAATATCTATTAATAGTAACTTGGCAAGTACATT
ACTATTGGAAGTACGCCAGGGTACATTGGCAGTACTCCCATTGACGTCAATGGCGGTAAATGGCCCGCGA
TGGCTGCCAAGTACATCCCCATTGACGTCAATGGGGAGGGGCAATGACGCAAATGGGCGTTCCATTGACG
TAAATGGGCGGTAGGCGTGCCTAATGGGAGGTCTATATAAGCAATGCTCGTTTAGGGAACCGCCATTCTG
CCTGGGGACGTCGGAGCAAGCTTGATTTAGGTGACACTATAGAGGTCTCAATGGGCGGATCCGGCGGCGG
TACCGGCTTGAGACCCTCATCCTCCCGGGTAACTAAGTAAGGATCTCGACCGATCCTGAGAACTTCAGGG
TGAGTTTGGGGACCCTTGATTGTTCTTTCTTTTTCGCTATTGTAAAATTCATGTTATATGGAGGGGGCAA
AGTTTTCAGGGTGTTGTTTAGAATGGGAAGATGTCCCTTGTATCACCATGGACCCTCATGATAATTTTGT
TTCTTTCACTTTCTACTCTGTTGACAACCATTGTCTCCTCTTATTTTCTTTTCATTTTCTGTAACTTTTT
CGTTAAACTTTAGCTTGCATTTGTAACGAATTTTTAAATTCACTTTTGTTTATTTGTCAGATTGTAAGTA
CTTTCTCTAATCACTTTTTTTTCAAGGCAATCAGGGTATATTATATTGTACTTCAGCACAGTTTTAGAGA
ACAATTGTTATAATTAAATGATAAGGTAGAATATTTCTGCATATAAATTCTGGCTGGCGTGGAAATATTC
TTATTGGTAGAAACAACTACACCCTGGTCATCATCCTGCCTTTCTCTTTATGGTTACAATGATATACACT
GTTTGAGATGAGGATAAAATACTCTGAGTCCAAACCGGGCCCCTCTGCTAACCATGTTCATGCCTTCTTC
TCTTTCCTACAGCTCCTGGGCAACGTGCTGGTTGTTGTGCTGTCTCATCATTTTGGCAAAGAATTAATTC
CTCGACGGATCGTAGATCCAGACATGATAAGATACATTGATGAGTTTGGACAAACCACAACTAGAATGCA
GTGAAAAAAATGCTTTATTTGTGAAATTTGTGATGCTATTGCTTTATTTGTAACCATTATAAGCTGCAAT
AAACAAGTTAACAACAACAATTGCATTCATTTTATGTTTCAGGTTCAGGGGGAGGTGTGGGAGGTTTTTT
AATTCGCGGCCGCTCTAGAACTAGTCTGCATTAATGAATCGGCCAACGCGCGGGGAGAGGCGGTTTGCGT
ATTGGGCGCTCTTCCGCTTCCTCGCTCACTGACTCGCTGCGCTCGGTCGTTCGGCTGCGGCGAGCGGTAT
CAGCTCACTCAAAGGCGGTAATACGGTTATCCACAGAATCAGGGGATAACGCAGGAAAGAACATGTGAGC
AAAAGGCCAGCAAAAGGCCAGGAACCGTAAAAAGGCCGCGTTGCTGGCGTTTTTCCATAGGCTCGGCCCC
CCTGACGAGCATCACAAAAATCGACGCTCAAGTCAGAGGTGGCGAAACCCGACAGGACTATAAAGATACC
AGGCGTTCCCCCCTGGAAGCTCCCTCGTGCGCTCTCCTGTTCCGACCCTGCCGCTTACCGGATACCTGTC
CGCCTTTCTCCCTTCGGGAAGCGTGGCGCTTTCTCAATGCTCACGCTGTAGGTATCTCAGTTCGGTGTAG
GTCGTTCGCTCCAAGCTGGGCTGTGTGCACGAACCCCCCGTTCAGCCCGACCGCTGCGCCTTATCCGGTA
ACTATCGTCTTGAGTCCAACCCGGTAAGACACGACTTATCGCCACTGGCAGCAGCCACTGGTAACAGGAT
TAGCAGAGCGAGGTATGTAGGCGGTGCTACAGAGTTCTTGAAGTGGTGGCCTAACTACGGCTACACTAGA
AGGACAGTATTTGGTATCTGCGCTCTGCTGAAGCCAGTTACCTTCGGAAAAAGAGTTGGTAGCTCTTGAT
CCGGCAAACAAACCACCGCTGGTAGCGGTGGTTTTTTTGTTTGCAAGCAGCAGATTACGCGCAGAAAAAA
AGGATCTCAAGAAGATCCTTTGATCTTTTCTACGGGGTCTGACGCTCAGTGGAACGAAAACTCACGTTAA
GGGATTTTGGTCATGAGATTATCAAAAAGGATCTTCACCTAGATCCTTTTAAATTAAAAATGAAGTTTTA
AATCAATCTAAAGTATATATGAGTAAACTTGGTCTGACAGTTACCAATGCTTAATCAGTGAGGCACCTAT
CTCAGCGATCTGTCTATTTCGTTCATCCATAGTTGCCTGACTGCCCGTCGTGTAGATAACTACGATACGG
GAGGGCTTACCATCTGGCCCCAGTGCTGCAATGATACCGCGGGACCCACGCTCACCGGCTCCAGATTTAT
CAGCAATAAACCAGCCAGCCGGAAGGGCCGAGCGCAGAAGTGGTCCTGCAACTTTATCCGCCTCCATCCA
GTCTATTAATTGTTGCCGGGAAGCTAGAGTAAGTAGTTCGCCAGTTAATAGTTTGCGCAACGTTGTTGCC
ATTGCTACAGGCATCGTGGTGTCACGCTCGTCGTTTGGTATGGCTTCATTCAGCTCCGGTTCCCAACGAT
CAAGGCGAGTTACATGATCCCCCATGTTGTGAAAAAAAGCGGTTAGCTCCTTCGGTCCTCCGATCGTTGT
CAGAAGTAAGTTGGCCGCAGTGTTATCACTCATGCTTATGGCAGCACTGCATAATTCTCTTACTGTCATG
CCATCCGTAAGATGCTTTTCTGTGACTGGTGAGTACTCAACCAAGTCATTCTGAGAATAGTGTATGCGGC
GACCGAGTTGCTCTTGCCCGGCGTCAATACGGGATAATACCGCGCCACATAGCAGAACTTTAAAAGTGCT
CATCATTGGAAAACGTTCTTCGGGGCGAAAACTCTCAAGGATCTTACCGCTGTTGAGATCCAGTTCGATG
TAACCCACTCGTGCACCCAACTGATCTTCAGCATCTTTTACTTTCACCAGCGTTTCTGGGTGAGCAAAAA
CAGGAAGGCAAAATGCCGCAAAAAAGGGAATAAGGGCGACACGGAAATGTTGAATACTCATACTCTTCCT
TTTTCAATATTATTGAAGCATTTATCAGGGTTATTGTCTCATGAGCGGATACATATTTGAATGTATTTAG
AAAAATAAACAAATAGGGGTTCCGCGCACATTTCCCCGAAAAGTGCCACCTG
Features (pLannotate 1.2.2; 12 found; start..end, strand, type, name):
      1..456     -  rep_origin     f1 ori (sequence partly withheld): f1 bacteriophage origin of replication; arrow indicates direction of (+) strand synthesis
    461..527     -  CDS            lacZα (fragment): LacZα fragment of β-galactosidase; lacZ fragment
    528..936     +  promoter       CMV IE94 promoter (fragment): enhancer/promoter region of simian cytomegalovirus major immediate early transcription unit IE94
    971..989     +  promoter       SP6 promoter: promoter for bacteriophage SP6 RNA polymerase
   1086..1658    +  intron         β-globin intron: intron from rabbit β-globin gene
   1656..1721    +  CDS            HBB (fragment): HBB_LEPEU - Experimental evidence at protein level: Swiss-Prot protein existence level 1. Involved in oxygen transport from the lung to the various peripheral tissues. From Lepus europaeus (European hare).
   1731..1865    -  polyA_signal   SV40 poly(A) signal: SV40 polyadenylation signal
   1932..1951    +  misc_feature   MCS (fragment): pBluescript multiple cloning site
   1952..2005    -  CDS            lacI (fragment): lac repressor; lacI; The lac repressor binds to the lac operator to inhibit transcription in E. coli. This inhibition can be relieved by adding lactose or isopropyl-β-D-thiogalactopyranoside (IPTG).
   2188..2776    -  rep_origin     ori: high-copy-number ColE1/pMB1/pBR322/pUC origin of replication
   2947..3807    -  CDS            AmpR: β-lactamase; bla; confers resistance to ampicillin, carbenicillin, and related antibiotics
   3808..3912    -  promoter       AmpR promoter: bla
