[The description below was written by a language model from this plasmid's Addgene catalogue record and pLannotate feature annotations shown in this document.]
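Description:
pGGEV_+1_Linker is a Golden Gate entry vector built on the pBluescript backbone and catalogued as an empty-backbone cloning vector. It is one of a set made for a combinatorial "Golden GATEway" cloning scheme, in which fragments held in position-specific entry vectors are assembled in a fixed order to generate fusion and recombination constructs. This plasmid occupies position 1 of that series. According to the record it carries only a small linker rather than a gene of interest, together with a 5' ATG, so it can supply a start codon and a short spacer at the first position of an assembly. The record lists no gene or insert. The type IIS restriction sites and overhangs that define position 1 are not annotated in the feature table.

The plasmid is propagated in E. coli at high copy number from a ColE1/pUC-type origin and is selected with ampicillin through the β-lactamase gene and its own promoter. An f1 phage origin and remnants of lacZα, lacI and the pBluescript multiple cloning site are carried over from the backbone.

The automated annotation of the 3.9 kb depositor sequence also finds elements that the catalogue description does not mention. These are a fragment of the simian CMV IE94 enhancer/promoter, an SP6 promoter, a rabbit β-globin intron followed by a short β-globin coding fragment, and an SV40 polyadenylation signal annotated on the opposite strand. Such parts are typical of vertebrate expression and in vitro transcription vectors. The record does not say what role they play here, or whether they lie inside or outside the segment transferred during Golden Gate assembly, so their function in this entry vector should be treated as unstated.
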