Addgene plasmid #49280: pGGEV_+1_Linker
Purpose: (Empty Backbone) Golden Gate entry vector at position 1,small linker insert, plus 5' ATG
Depositing lab: Joachim Wittbrodt. Depositing organization: Universitaet Heidelberg. Publication: Golden GATEway cloning--a combinatorial approach to generate fusion and recombination constructs. Kirchmaier S, Lust K, Wittbrodt J. PLoS One. 2013 Oct 7;8(10):e76117. doi: 10.1371/journal.pone.0076117. PubMed 24116091.
Backbone
  Vector backbone: pBluescript
  Backbone manufacturer: Stratagene
  Vector type: cloning vector
Growth in bacteria
  Bacterial resistance: Ampicillin, 100 μg/mL
  Growth temperature: 37°C
  Growth strain: DH5alpha
  Copy number: High Copy
Gene/Insert
  Gene/Insert name: None
Terms and licenses: Academic/Nonprofit Terms; Industry Terms: Not Available to Industry
How to cite: pGGEV_+1_Linker was a gift from Joachim Wittbrodt (Addgene plasmid # 49280 ; http://n2t.net/addgene:49280 ; RRID:Addgene_49280)
