>Addgene plasmid #49280 | pGGEV_+1_Linker | addgene partial sequence | sequence record 75866 | CMV-F 5'-CGCAAATGGGCGGTAGGCGTG-3'
ACCGCCATTCTGCCTGGGGACGTCGGAGCAAGCTTGATTTAGGTGACACTATAGAGGTCTCAATGGGCGG
ATCCGGCGGCGGTACCGGCTTGAGACCCTCATCCTCCCGGGTAACTAAGTAAGGATCTCGACCGATCCTG
AGAACTTCAGGGTGAGTTTGGGGACCCTTGATTGTTCTTTCTTTTTCGCTATTGTAAAATTCATGTTATA
TGGAGGGGGCAAAGTTTTCAGGGTGTTGTTTAGAATGGGAAGATGTCCCTTGTATCACCATGGACCCTCA
TGATAATTTTGTTTCTTTCACTTTCTACTCTGTTGACAACCATTGTCTCCTCTTATTTTCTTTTCATTTT
CTGTAACTTTTTCGTTAAACTTTAGCTTGCATTTGTAACGAATTTTTAAATTCACTTTTGTTTATTTGTC
AGATTGTAAGTACTTTCTCTAATCACTTTTTTTTCAAGGCAATCAGGGTATATTATATTGTACTTCAGCA
CAGTTTTAGAGAACAATTGTTATAATTAAATGATAAGGTAGAATATTTCTGCATATAAATTCTGGCTGGC
GTGGAAATATTCTTATTGGTAGAAACAACTACACCCTGGTCATCATCCTGCCTTTCTCTTTATGGTTACA
ATGATATACACTGTTTGAGATGAGGATAAAATACTCTGAGTCCAAACCGGGCCCCTCTGCTAACCATGTT
CATGCCTTCTTCTCTTTCCTACAGCTCCTGGGCAACGTGCTGGTTGTTGTGCTGTCTCATCATTTTGGCA
AAGAATTAATTCCTCGACGGATCGTA
